Addgene plasmid #227320: qTAG-N-Puro-mStayGold-ACTB
Purpose: Donor template for Puro-2A-mStayGold insertion into the N-terminus of the ACTB locus. For actin visualization. To be co-transfected with sgRNA plasmid px330-PITCh-ACTB (Addgene #207748)
Depositing lab: Laurence Pelletier. Publication: qTAG: an adaptable plasmid scaffold for CRISPR-based endogenous tagging. Philip R, Sharma A, Matellan L, Erpf AC, Hsu WH, Tkach JM, Wyatt HDM, Pelletier L. EMBO J. 2024 Dec 12. doi: 10.1038/s44318-024-00337-5. PubMed 39668248.
Backbone
  Vector backbone: pUC19
  Backbone manufacturer: Invitrogen
  Backbone size w/o insert (bp): 2686
  Vector type: Mammalian Expression, CRISPR ; Donor Template
  Selectable markers: Puromycin
Growth in bacteria
  Bacterial resistance: Ampicillin, 100 μg/mL
  Growth temperature: 37°C
  Growth strain: DH5alpha
  Copy number: High Copy
Gene/Insert
  Gene/Insert name: ACTB Homology Arms flanking a Puro-2A-mStayGold Cassette (alt name: ACTB)
  Species: H. sapiens (human)
  Insert size (bp): 3381
  Entrez Gene: ACTB (a.k.a. BKRNS, BNS, BRWS1, CSMH, DDS1, PS1TP5BP1, THC8)
  Promoter: Promoterless
  Cloning method: Unknown
  Sequencing primers: 5′ CTGCAAGGCGATTAAGTTGGGTAAC; 3′ GGCTCGTATGTTGTGTGGAATTGT
Terms and licenses: Academic/Nonprofit Terms; Industry Terms: Not Available to Industry
Depositor comments: To be co-transfected with sgRNA plasmid px330-PITCh-ACTB (Addgene #207748): https://www.addgene.org/207748/
How to cite: qTAG-N-Puro-mStayGold-ACTB was a gift from Laurence Pelletier (Addgene plasmid # 227320 ; http://n2t.net/addgene:227320 ; RRID:Addgene_227320)
