[The description below was written by a language model from this plasmid's Addgene catalogue record and pLannotate feature annotations shown in this document.]
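Description:
qTAG-N-Puro-mStayGold-ACTB is a CRISPR knock-in donor template built on the pUC19 cloning backbone and intended for transfection into human cells. In bacteria it is maintained at high copy through the ColE1/pUC-type origin and selected with ampicillin via the β-lactamase gene and its promoter. Remnants of the pUC19 lacZα region, lac promoter/operator and CAP site flank the insert and have no role in the tagging function.

The payload is a promoterless cassette of about 3.4 kb, consisting of human ACTB homology arms surrounding a Puro-2A-mStayGold module designed for in-frame insertion at the N-terminus of the endogenous ACTB coding sequence. Because the cassette lacks its own promoter, puromycin N-acetyltransferase and the fluorescent protein should be expressed only after correct integration places them under the native ACTB promoter. The 2A peptide separates the resistance protein from the mStayGold–β-actin fusion. The feature table places the puromycin resistance gene between lox71 and lox66 sites in the same orientation, an arrangement that would allow Cre-mediated excision of the selection marker after edited cells have been enriched. The automated annotation does not label mStayGold or the 2A element, although an unannotated stretch lies between lox66 and the actin-matching segments. Those segments are scored against bovine and plant actins because actin is highly conserved, and they most likely correspond to exons in the human ACTB downstream arm.

The plasmid is meant to be co-transfected with a companion px330-PITCh-ACTB plasmid that supplies the sgRNA. Puromycin selection then yields cells in which endogenous actin can be visualised by fluorescence.
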