Features (pLannotate 1.2.2; 15 found; start..end, strand, type, name):
    137..236     +  misc_feature   bom (fragment): basis of mobility region from pBR322
    242..399     -  CDS            lacZα (fragment): LacZα fragment of β-galactosidase; lacZ fragment
   1401..1434    +  protein_bind   lox71: Left element (LE) mutant of loxP (Araki et al., 2010). Cre-mediated recombination occurs in the 8-bp core sequence (GCATACAT). Cre recombinase
   1443..2039    +  CDS            PuroR (fragment): puromycin N-acetyltransferase; pac from Streptomyces; confers resistance to puromycin
   2112..2145    +  protein_bind   lox66: Right element (RE) mutant of loxP (Araki et al., 2010). Cre-mediated recombination occurs in the 8-bp core sequence (GCATACAT). Cre recombinase
   2982..3155    +  CDS            ACTB (fragment): ACTB_BOVIN - Experimental evidence at protein level: Swiss-Prot protein existence level 1. Actin is a highly conserved protein that polymerizes to produce filaments that form cross-linked networks in the cytoplasm of cells. Actin exists in both monomeric (G-actin) and polymeric (F-actin) forms, both forms playing key functions, such as cell motility and contraction. In addition to their role in the cytoplasmic cytoskeleton, G- and F-actin also localize in the nucleus, and regulate gene transcription and motility and repair of damaged DNA. From Bos taurus (Bovine).
   3317..3451    +  CDS            ACT1_PSEMZ: Experimental evidence at protein level: Swiss-Prot protein existence level 1. Actins are highly conserved proteins that are involved in various types of cell motility and are ubiquitously expressed in all eukaryotic cells. Essential component of cell cytoskeleton; plays an important role in cytoplasmic streaming, cell shape determination, cell division, organelle movement and extension growth (By similarity). From Pseudotsuga menziesii (Douglas-fir) (Abies menziesii).
   3825..3841    -  protein_bind   lac operator: The lac repressor binds to the lac operator to inhibit transcription in E. coli. This inhibition can be relieved by adding lactose or isopropyl-β-D-thiogalactopyranoside (IPTG). lac repressor encoded by lacI
   3849..3879    -  promoter       lac promoter: promoter for the E. coli lac operon
   3894..3915    -  protein_bind   CAP binding site: CAP binding activates transcription in the presence of cAMP. E. coli catabolite activator protein
   3928..4020    -  CDS            lacI (fragment): lac repressor; lacI; The lac repressor binds to the lac operator to inhibit transcription in E. coli. This inhibition can be relieved by adding lactose or isopropyl-β-D-thiogalactopyranoside (IPTG).
   4203..4791    -  rep_origin     ori: high-copy-number ColE1/pMB1/pBR322/pUC origin of replication
   4962..5822    -  CDS            AmpR: β-lactamase; bla; confers resistance to ampicillin, carbenicillin, and related antibiotics
   5823..5927    -  promoter       AmpR promoter: bla
   6022..35      +  CDS            rop (fragment) (across the origin): Rop protein, which maintains plasmids at low copy number; rop
>Addgene plasmid #227320 | qTAG-N-Puro-mStayGold-ACTB | addgene full sequence | sequence record 452091 | Addgene NGS Result
TCGCGCGTTTCGGTGATGACGGTGAAAACCTCTGACACATGCAGCTCCCGGAGACGGTCACAGCTTGTCT
GTAAGCGGATGCCGGGAGCAGACAAGCCCGTCAGGGCGCGTCAGCGGGTGTTGGCGGGTGTCGGGGCTGG
CTTAACTATGCGGCATCAGAGCAGATTGTACTGAGAGTGCACCATATGCGGTGTGAAATACCGCACAGAT
GCGTAAGGAGAAAATACCGCATCAGGCGCCATTCGCCATTCAGGCTGCGCAACTGTTGGGAAGGGCGATC
GGTGCGGGCCTCTTCGCTATTACGCCAGCTGGCGAAAGGGGGATGTGCTGCAAGGCGATTAAGTTGGGTA
ACGCCAGGGTTTTCCCAGTCACGACGTTGTAAAACGACGGCCAGTGAATTCCCTATAAAACCCAGCGGCG
CGACGCGCCACCACCGCCGAGACCGCGTCCGCCCCGCGAGCACAGAGCCTCGCCTTTGCCGATCCGCCGC
CCGTCCACACCCGCCGCCAGGTAAGCCCGGCCAGCCGACCGGGGCAGGCGGCTCACGGCCCGGCCGCAGG
CGGCCGCGGCCCCTTCGCCCGTGCAGAGCCGCCGTCTGGGCCGCAGCGGGGGGCGCATGGGGGGGGAACC
GGACCGCCGTGGGGGGCGCGGGAGAAGCCCCTGGGCCTCCGGAGATGGGGGACACCCCACGCCAGTTCGG
AGGCGCGAGGCCGCGCTCGGGAGGCGCGCTCCGGGGGTGCCGCTCTCGGGGCGGGGGCAACCGGCGGGGT
CTTTGTCTGAGCCGGGCTCTTGCCAATGGGGATCGCAGGGTGGGCGCGGCGGAGCCCCCGCCAGGCCCGG
TGGGGGCTGGGGCGCCATTGCGCGTGCGCGCTGGTCCTTTGGGCGCTAACTGCGTGCGCGCTGGGAATTG
GCGCTAATTGCGCGTGCGCGCTGGGACTCAAGGCGCTAACTGCGCGTGCGTTCTGGGGCCCGGGGTGCCG
CGGCCTGGGCTGGGGCGAAGGCGGGCTCGGCCGGAAGGGGTGGGGTCGCCGCGGCTCCCGGGCGCTTGCG
CGCACTTCCTGCCCGAGCCGCTGGCCGCCCGAGGGTGTGGCCGCTGCGTGCGCGCGCGCCGACCCGGCGC
TGTTTGAACCGGGCGGAGGCGGGGCTGGCGCCCGGTTGGGAGGGGGTTGGGGCCTGGCTTCCTGCCGCGC
GCCGCGGGGACGCCTCCGACCAGTGTTTGCCTTTTATGGTAATAACGCGGCCGGCCCGGCTTCCTTTGTC
CCCAATCTGGGCGCGCGCCGGCGCCCCCTGGCGGCCTAAGGACTCGGCGCGCCGGAAGTGGCCAGGGCGG
GGGCGACCTCGGCTCACAGCGCGCCCGGCTATTCTCGCAACTGACAATGGGCAAGAGCAAGACCGGTAGC
TACCGTTCGTATAGCATACATTATACGAAGTTATCTGCTAGCATGACCGAGTACAAGCCCACGGTGCGCC
TCGCCACCCGCGACGACGTCCCCAGGGCCGTACGCACCCTCGCCGCCGCGTTCGCCGACTACCCCGCCAC
GCGCCACACCGTCGATCCGGACCGCCACATCGAGCGGGTCACCGAGCTGCAAGAACTCTTCCTCACGCGC
GTCGGGCTCGACATCGGCAAGGTGTGGGTCGCGGACGACGGCGCCGCGGTGGCGGTCTGGACCACGCCGG
AGAGCGTCGAAGCGGGGGCGGTGTTCGCCGAGATCGGCCCGCGCATGGCCGAGTTGAGCGGTTCCCGGCT
GGCCGCGCAGCAACAGATGGAAGGCCTCCTGGCGCCGCACCGGCCCAAGGAGCCCGCGTGGTTCCTGGCC
ACCGTCGGCGTCTCGCCCGACCACCAGGGCAAGGGTCTGGGCAGCGCCGTCGTGCTCCCCGGAGTGGAGG
CGGCCGAGCGCGCCGGGGTGCCCGCCTTCCTGGAGACCTCCGCGCCCCGCAACCTCCCCTTCTACGAGCG
GCTCGGCTTCACCGTCACCGCCGACGTCGAGGTGCCCGAAGGACCGCGCACCTGGTGCATGACCCGCAAG
CCCGGTGCCGGATCCGGAGCTACTAACTTCAGCCTGCTGAAGCAGGCCGGAGACGTGGAGGAGAACCCTG
GACCTTCTAGAATAACTTCGTATAGCATACATTATACGAACGGTAGCACGCGTGGAGGTGGCGGTTCCGG
CAAGCCCATCCCCAACCCCCTGCTGGGCCTGGACAGCACCGGAGGTGGCGGAAGCATGGTGTCTACAGGC
GAGGAACTGTTTACCGGCGTGGTGCCCTTCAAGTTCCAGCTGAAGGGCACCATCAACGGCAAGAGCTTCA
CCGTGGAAGGCGAGGGCGAGGGCAATAGCCACGAGGGCAGCCACAAAGGCAAGTATGTGTGCACCAGCGG
CAAACTGCCAATGTCTTGGGCCGCCCTGGGAACTAGCTTCGGCTATGGCATGAAATACTATACCAAGTAC
CCCAGCGGCCTGAAAAACTGGTTCCACGAGGTGATGCCTGAGGGCTTCACCTACGACAGACACATCCAGT
ACAAGGGCGACGGCAGCATCCACGCCAAGCACCAGCACTTCATGAAGAACGGCACCTACCACAACATCGT
GGAGTTCACCGGCCAGGACTTCAAGGAGAACAGCCCCGTGCTGACCGGCGACATGGACGTGAGCCTGCCC
AACGAGGTGCAGCACATCCCCATTGATGACGGCGTGGAGTGCACAGTGACCCTGCAGTACCCTCTGCTGA
GCGACGAAAGCAAGTGCGTGGAAGCCTATCAGAACACCATCATCAAGCCCCTGCACAATCAGCCAGCCCC
CGATGTGCCATTTCACTGGATCAGAAAGCAGTACACCCAGAGCAAGGACGACACCGAGGAGAGAGACCAC
ATCATCCAGAGCGAGACCCTGGAGGCCCACCTGCCTTGGCATGAGCCTAGCGCAAGCGCAGTGGGAGGTG
GCGGTTCCCTCGAGGGAGGAAGCGGAGGATCTGGCGGTACCGATGATGATATCGCAGCGCTCGTCGTCGA
CAACGGCTCCGGCATGTGCAAGGCCGGCTTCGCGGGCGACGATGCCCCCCGGGCCGTCTTCCCCTCCATC
GTGGGGCGCCCCAGGCACCAGGTAGGGGAGCTGGCTGGGTGGGGCAGCCCCGGGAGCGGGCGGGAGGCAA
GGGCGCTTTCTCTGCACAGGAGCCTCCCGGTTTCCGGGGTGGGGGCTGCGCCCGTGCTCAGGGCTTCTTG
TCCTTTCCTTCCCAGGGCGTGATGGTGGGCATGGGTCAGAAGGATTCCTATGTGGGCGACGAGGCCCAGA
GCAAGAGAGGCATCCTCACCCTGAAGTACCCCATCGAGCACGGCATCGTCACCAACTGGGACGACATGGA
GAAAATCTGGCACCACACCTTCTACAATGAGCTGCGTGTGGCTCCCGAGGAGCACCCCGTGCTGCTGACC
GAGGCCCCCCTGAACCCCAAGGCCAACCGCGAGAAGATGACCCAGGTGAGTGGCCCGCTACCTCTTCTGG
TGGCCGCCTCCCTCCTTCCTGGCCTCCCGGAGCTGCGCCCTTTCTCACTGGTTCTCTCTTCTGCCGTTTT
CCGTAGGACTCTCTTCTCTGACCTGAGTCTCCTTTGGAACTCTGCAGGTTCTATTTGCTTTTTCCCAGAT
GAGCTCTTTTTCTGGTGTTTGTCTCTCTGACTAGGTGTCTAAGACAGTGTTGTGGGTGTAGGTACTAACA
CTGGCTCGTGTGACAAGGCCATGAGGCTGGTGTAAAGCGGCCTTGGAGTGTGTATTAAGTAGGCGCACAG
TAAAGCTTGGCGTAATCATGGTCATAGCTGTTTCCTGTGTGAAATTGTTATCCGCTCACAATTCCACACA
ACATACGAGCCGGAAGCATAAAGTGTAAAGCCTGGGGTGCCTAATGAGTGAGCTAACTCACATTAATTGC
GTTGCGCTCACTGCCCGCTTTCCAGTCGGGAAACCTGTCGTGCCAGCTGCATTAATGAATCGGCCAACGC
GCGGGGAGAGGCGGTTTGCGTATTGGGCGCTCTTCCGCTTCCTCGCTCACTGACTCGCTGCGCTCGGTCG
TTCGGCTGCGGCGAGCGGTATCAGCTCACTCAAAGGCGGTAATACGGTTATCCACAGAATCAGGGGATAA
CGCAGGAAAGAACATGTGAGCAAAAGGCCAGCAAAAGGCCAGGAACCGTAAAAAGGCCGCGTTGCTGGCG
TTTTTCCATAGGCTCCGCCCCCCTGACGAGCATCACAAAAATCGACGCTCAAGTCAGAGGTGGCGAAACC
CGACAGGACTATAAAGATACCAGGCGTTTCCCCCTGGAAGCTCCCTCGTGCGCTCTCCTGTTCCGACCCT
GCCGCTTACCGGATACCTGTCCGCCTTTCTCCCTTCGGGAAGCGTGGCGCTTTCTCATAGCTCACGCTGT
AGGTATCTCAGTTCGGTGTAGGTCGTTCGCTCCAAGCTGGGCTGTGTGCACGAACCCCCCGTTCAGCCCG
ACCGCTGCGCCTTATCCGGTAACTATCGTCTTGAGTCCAACCCGGTAAGACACGACTTATCGCCACTGGC
AGCAGCCACTGGTAACAGGATTAGCAGAGCGAGGTATGTAGGCGGTGCTACAGAGTTCTTGAAGTGGTGG
CCTAACTACGGCTACACTAGAAGAACAGTATTTGGTATCTGCGCTCTGCTGAAGCCAGTTACCTTCGGAA
AAAGAGTTGGTAGCTCTTGATCCGGCAAACAAACCACCGCTGGTAGCGGTGGTTTTTTTGTTTGCAAGCA
GCAGATTACGCGCAGAAAAAAAGGATCTCAAGAAGATCCTTTGATCTTTTCTACGGGGTCTGACGCTCAG
TGGAACGAAAACTCACGTTAAGGGATTTTGGTCATGAGATTATCAAAAAGGATCTTCACCTAGATCCTTT
TAAATTAAAAATGAAGTTTTAAATCAATCTAAAGTATATATGAGTAAACTTGGTCTGACAGTTACCAATG
CTTAATCAGTGAGGCACCTATCTCAGCGATCTGTCTATTTCGTTCATCCATAGTTGCCTGACTCCCCGTC
GTGTAGATAACTACGATACGGGAGGGCTTACCATCTGGCCCCAGTGCTGCAATGATACCGCGAGACCCAC
GCTCACCGGCTCCAGATTTATCAGCAATAAACCAGCCAGCCGGAAGGGCCGAGCGCAGAAGTGGTCCTGC
AACTTTATCCGCCTCCATCCAGTCTATTAATTGTTGCCGGGAAGCTAGAGTAAGTAGTTCGCCAGTTAAT
AGTTTGCGCAACGTTGTTGCCATTGCTACAGGCATCGTGGTGTCACGCTCGTCGTTTGGTATGGCTTCAT
TCAGCTCCGGTTCCCAACGATCAAGGCGAGTTACATGATCCCCCATGTTGTGCAAAAAAGCGGTTAGCTC
CTTCGGTCCTCCGATCGTTGTCAGAAGTAAGTTGGCCGCAGTGTTATCACTCATGGTTATGGCAGCACTG
CATAATTCTCTTACTGTCATGCCATCCGTAAGATGCTTTTCTGTGACTGGTGAGTACTCAACCAAGTCAT
TCTGAGAATAGTGTATGCGGCGACCGAGTTGCTCTTGCCCGGCGTCAATACGGGATAATACCGCGCCACA
TAGCAGAACTTTAAAAGTGCTCATCATTGGAAAACGTTCTTCGGGGCGAAAACTCTCAAGGATCTTACCG
CTGTTGAGATCCAGTTCGATGTAACCCACTCGTGCACCCAACTGATCTTCAGCATCTTTTACTTTCACCA
GCGTTTCTGGGTGAGCAAAAACAGGAAGGCAAAATGCCGCAAAAAAGGGAATAAGGGCGACACGGAAATG
TTGAATACTCATACTCTTCCTTTTTCAATATTATTGAAGCATTTATCAGGGTTATTGTCTCATGAGCGGA
TACATATTTGAATGTATTTAGAAAAATAAACAAATAGGGGTTCCGCGCACATTTCCCCGAAAAGTGCCAC
CTGACGTCTAAGAAACCATTATTATCATGACATTAACCTATAAAAATAGGCGTATCACGAGGCCCTTTCG
TC
